Addgene plasmid #114770: SERK4 A7_pECIA14
Purpose: Prey vector SERK4 A7_pECIA14 should be used with bait vector SERK4 A7_pECIA2.
Depositing lab: Youssef Belkhadir. Depositing organization: Gregor Mendel Institute of Molecular Plant Biology. Publication: An extracellular network of Arabidopsis leucine-rich repeat receptor kinases. Smakowska-Luzan E, Mott GA, Parys K, Stegmann M, Howton TC, Layeghifard M, Neuhold J, Lehner A, Kong J, Grunwald K, Weinberger N, Satbhai SB, Mayer D, Busch W, Madalinski M, Stolt-Bergner P, Provart NJ, Mukhtar MS, Zipfel C, Desveaux D, Guttman DS, Belkhadir Y. Nature. 2018 Jan 18;553(7688):342-346. doi: 10.1038/nature25184. Epub 2018 Jan 10. PubMed 29320478.
Backbone
  Vector backbone: pECIA14
  Backbone manufacturer: Chris Garcia (Addgene plasmid # 47051)
  Vector type: Insect Expression
Growth in bacteria
  Bacterial resistance: Ampicillin, 100 μg/mL
  Growth temperature: 37°C
  Growth strain: DH5alpha
  Copy number: High Copy
Gene/Insert
  Gene/Insert name: AT2G13790
  Species: A. thaliana (mustard weed)
  Promoter: Metallothionein (Copper-Inducible)
  Cloning method: Ligation Independent Cloning
Terms and licenses: Academic/Nonprofit Terms; Industry Terms: Not Available to Industry
Depositor comments: Plasmid for secreted expression in Drosophila cell culture by induction via CuSO4. Insert is an extracellular domain of indicated LRR-RK, C-terminally tagged with Pentameric rat COMP helix, Alkaline Phosphatase (human, placental), Flag, and hexahistidine tags. Insert Protein Sequence: GNAEGDALTQLKNSLSSGDPANNVLQSWDATLVTPCTWFHVTCNPENKVTRVDLGNAKLSGKLVPELGQLLNLQYLELYSNNITGEIPEELGDLVELVSLDLYANSISGPIPSSLGKLGKLRFLRLNNNSLSGEIPMTLTSVQLQVLDISNNRLSGDIPVNGSFSLFTPISFANNSLTDLPEPPPTSTSPTPPPPSGG
How to cite: SERK4 A7_pECIA14 was a gift from Youssef Belkhadir (Addgene plasmid # 114770 ; http://n2t.net/addgene:114770 ; RRID:Addgene_114770)
