[The description below was written by a language model from this plasmid's Addgene catalogue record and pLannotate feature annotations shown in this document.]
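Description:
SERK4 A7_pECIA14 is an insect-cell expression plasmid built on the pECIA14 backbone and designed for secreted protein production in Drosophila cell culture. It is maintained in E. coli as a high-copy plasmid through a ColE1/pUC-type origin and is selected with ampicillin via the β-lactamase gene. The remaining bacterial annotations (fragments of lacZα, lacI, rop and bom, plus the lac promoter and operator) appear to be leftovers of the pUC/pBR322-derived cloning backbone rather than functional parts of the payload.

The expression cassette is driven by the Drosophila metallothionein promoter, which is induced with copper sulfate. It opens with the Drosophila BiP signal sequence, which directs the product into the secretory pathway. Downstream lies the extracellular domain of the Arabidopsis thaliana leucine-rich repeat receptor kinase SERK4 (also known as BKK1; locus AT2G13790), inserted by ligation-independent cloning. The ectodomain is fused at its C-terminus to the pentamerising coiled-coil helix of rat COMP, human placental alkaline phosphatase, a FLAG epitope and a hexahistidine tag. The His tag is stated by the depositor but is not annotated separately in the feature table. An SV40 polyadenylation signal is annotated downstream of the fusion, on the opposite strand.

The construct serves as the "prey" in an extracellular interaction assay and is meant to be paired with the corresponding pECIA2 bait vector. Pentamerisation through COMP would increase binding avidity so that weak ectodomain interactions can be captured, while alkaline phosphatase provides an enzymatic readout. It belongs to a collection used to map the extracellular interaction network of Arabidopsis LRR receptor kinases.
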