Features (pLannotate 1.2.2; 19 found; start..end, strand, type, name):
     23..449     +  promoter       MT promoter: Drosophila metallothionein promoter
    467..520     +  sig_peptide    BiP signal sequence: Drosophila BiP signal sequence
    473..1072    +  CDS            SERK4 (fragment): SERK4_ARATH - Also known as BKK1. Experimental evidence at protein level: Swiss-Prot protein existence level 1. Dual specificity kinase acting on both serine/threonine- and tyrosine-containing substrates. Positively regulates the BR-dependent plant growth pathway and negatively regulates the BR-independent cell- death pathway. From Arabidopsis thaliana (Mouse-ear cress).
   1151..1330    +  CDS            Comp (fragment): COMP_RAT - Experimental evidence at protein level: Swiss-Prot protein existence level 1. May play a role in the structural integrity of cartilage via its interaction with other extracellular matrix proteins such as the collagens and fibronectin. Can mediate the interaction of chondrocytes with the cartilage extracellular matrix through interaction with cell surface integrin receptors. Could play a role in the pathogenesis of osteoarthritis. Potent suppressor of apoptosis in both primary chondrocytes and transformed cells. Suppresses apoptosis by blocking the activation of caspase-3 and by indu
   1318..2770    +  CDS            SEAP (fragment): secreted alkaline phosphatase from human placenta The natural enzyme has a C-terminal transmembrane sequence that is replaced by a GPI anchor.
   2807..2836    +  CDS            2xFLAG (fragment): two tandem FLAG® epitope tags
   2942..3076    -  polyA_signal   SV40 poly(A) signal: SV40 polyadenylation signal
   3099..3183    -  CDS            large T antigen (fragment): large T antigen from SV40 (simian virus 40)
   3183..3207    +  misc_feature   MCS (fragment): pUC18/19 multiple cloning site
   3244..3260    -  protein_bind   lac operator: The lac repressor binds to the lac operator to inhibit transcription in E. coli. This inhibition can be relieved by adding lactose or isopropyl-β-D-thiogalactopyranoside (IPTG). lac repressor encoded by lacI
   3268..3298    -  promoter       lac promoter: promoter for the E. coli lac operon
   3313..3334    -  protein_bind   CAP binding site: CAP binding activates transcription in the presence of cAMP. E. coli catabolite activator protein
   3347..3439    -  CDS            lacI (fragment): lac repressor; lacI; The lac repressor binds to the lac operator to inhibit transcription in E. coli. This inhibition can be relieved by adding lactose or isopropyl-β-D-thiogalactopyranoside (IPTG).
   3622..4210    -  rep_origin     ori: high-copy-number ColE1/pMB1/pBR322/pUC origin of replication
   4381..5241    -  CDS            AmpR: β-lactamase; bla; confers resistance to ampicillin, carbenicillin, and related antibiotics
   5242..5346    -  promoter       AmpR promoter: bla
   5441..5476    +  CDS            rop (fragment): Rop protein, which maintains plasmids at low copy number; rop
   5578..5677    +  misc_feature   bom (fragment): basis of mobility region from pBR322
   5683..21      -  CDS            lacZα (fragment) (across the origin): LacZα fragment of β-galactosidase; lacZ fragment
>Addgene plasmid #114770 | SERK4 A7_pECIA14 | addgene full sequence | sequence record 270226 | Addgene NGS Result
GTAAAACGACGGCCAGTGAATTAATTCGTTGCAGGACAGGATGTGGTGCCCGATGTGACTAGCTCTTTGC
TGCAGGCCGTCCTATCCTCTGGTTCCGATAAGAGACCCAGAACTCCGGCCCCCCACCGCCCACCGCCACC
CCCATACATATGTGGTACGCAAGTAAGAGTGCCTGCGCATGCCCCATGTGCCCCACCAAGAGCTTTGCAT
CCCATACAAGTCCCCAAAGTGGAGAACCGAACCAATTCTTCGCGGGCAGAACAAAAGCTTCTGCACACGT
CTCCACTCGAATTTGGAGCCGGCCGGCGTGTGCAAAAGAGGTGAATCGAACGAAAGACCCGTGTGTAAAG
CCGCGTTTCCAAAATGTATAAAACCGAGAGCATCTGGCCAATGTGCATCAGTTGTGGTCAGCAGCAAAAT
CAAGTGAATCATCTCAGTGCAACTAAAGGGGGGATCCGATCTCAATATGAAGTTATGCATATTACTGGCC
GTCGTGGCCTTTGTTGGCCTCTCGCTCGGGGGAAACGCTGAAGGTGATGCTTTGACTCAGCTGAAAAACA
GTTTGTCATCAGGTGACCCTGCAAACAATGTACTCCAAAGCTGGGATGCTACTCTTGTTACTCCATGTAC
TTGGTTTCATGTTACTTGCAATCCTGAGAATAAAGTTACTCGTGTTGACCTTGGGAATGCAAAACTATCT
GGAAAGTTGGTTCCAGAACTTGGTCAGCTTTTAAACTTGCAGTACTTGGAGCTTTATAGCAATAACATTA
CAGGGGAGATACCTGAGGAGCTTGGCGACTTGGTGGAACTAGTAAGCTTGGATCTTTACGCAAACAGCAT
AAGCGGTCCCATCCCTTCGTCTCTTGGCAAACTAGGAAAACTCCGGTTCTTGCGTCTTAACAACAATAGC
TTATCAGGGGAAATTCCAATGACTTTGACTTCTGTGCAGCTGCAAGTTCTGGATATCTCAAACAATCGGC
TCAGTGGAGATATTCCTGTTAATGGTTCTTTTTCGCTCTTCACCCCTATCAGTTTTGCGAATAATAGCTT
AACGGATCTTCCCGAACCTCCGCCTACTTCTACCTCACCTACGCCACCACCACCTTCAGGGGGGCTGGAG
GTGCTGTTCCAGGGACCAAGCGGCAATCCCGGCGGCGATCTGGCCCCCCAGATGCTGCGCGAGCTGCAGG
AGACCAATGCCGCCCTGCAGGACGTGCGCGAGCTGCTGCGCCACCGCGTGAAGGAGATCACCTTCCTGAA
GAACACCGTGATGGAGTGCGACGCCTGCGGCATGCAGCCCTCTAGAGGCTCCGGCTCCATCATCCCAGTT
GAGGAGGAGAACCCGGACTTCTGGAACCGCGAGGCAGCCGAGGCCCTGGGTGCCGCCAAGAAGCTGCAGC
CTGCACAGACAGCCGCCAAGAACCTCATCATCTTCCTGGGCGATGGGATGGGGGTGTCTACGGTGACAGC
TGCCAGGATCCTAAAAGGGCAGAAGAAGGACAAACTGGGGCCTGAGATACCCCTGGCCATGGACCGCTTC
CCATATGTGGCTCTGTCCAAGACATACAATGTAGACAAACATGTGCCAGACAGTGGAGCCACAGCCACGG
CCTACCTGTGCGGGGTCAAGGGCAACTTCCAGACCATTGGCTTGAGTGCAGCCGCCCGCTTTAACCAGTG
CAACACGACACGCGGCAACGAGGTCATCTCCGTGATGAATCGGGCCAAGAAAGCAGGGAAGTCAGTGGGA
GTGGTAACCACCACACGAGTGCAGCACGCCTCGCCAGCCGGCACCTACGCCCACACGGTGAACCGCAACT
GGTACTCGGACGCCGACGTGCCTGCCTCGGCCCGCCAGGAGGGGTGCCAGGACATCGCTACGCAGCTCAT
CTCCAACATGGACATTGACGTGATCCTAGGTGGAGGCCGAAAGTACATGTTTCGCATGGGAACCCCAGAC
CCTGAGTACCCAGATGACTACAGCCAAGGTGGGACCAGGCTGGACGGGAAGAATCTGGTGCAGGAATGGC
TGGCGAAGCGCCAGGGTGCCCGGTATGTGTGGAACCGCACTGAGCTCATGCAGGCTTCCCTGGACCCGTC
TGTGACCCATCTCATGGGTCTCTTTGAGCCTGGAGACATGAAATACGAGATCCACCGAGACTCCACACTG
GACCCCTCCCTGATGGAGATGACAGAGGCTGCCCTGCGCCTGCTGAGCAGGAACCCCCGCGGCTTCTTCC
TCTTCGTGGAGGGTGGTCGCATCGACCATGGTCATCATGAAAGCAGGGCTTACCGGGCACTGACTGAGAC
GATCATGTTCGACGACGCCATTGAGAGGGCGGGCCAGCTCACCAGCGAGGAGGACACGCTGAGCCTCGTC
ACTGCCGACCACTCCCACGTCTTCTCCTTCGGAGGCTACCCCCTGCGAGGGAGCTCCATCTTCGGGCTGG
CCCCTGGCAAGGCCCGGGACAGGAAGGCCTACACGGTCCTCCTATACGGAAACGGTCCAGGCTATGTGCT
CAAGGACGGCGCCCGGCCGGATGTTACCGAGAGCGAGAGCGGGAGCCCCGAGTATCGGCAGCAGTCAGCA
GTGCCCCTGGACGAAGAGACCCACGCAGGCGAGGACGTGGCGGTGTTCGCGCGCGGCCCGCAGGCGCACC
TGGTTCACGGCGTGCAGGAGCAGACCTTCATAGCGCACGTCATGGCCTTCGCCGCCTGCCTGGAGCCCTA
CACCGCCTGCGACCTGGCGCCCCCCGCCGGCACCACCGACGCCGCGCACCCGGGTTCTAGAGGAAGCACC
TCCGGCGATAACGATTACAAGGATGATGATGATAAGGCCAGCGGCACCGGTCATCATCACCATCACCATT
GAGTTTAAACCCGCTGATCAGCCTCGACTGTGCCTTCTAAGGCCTGAGCTCGCTGATCAGCCTCGATCGA
GGATCCAGACATGATAAGATACATTGATGAGTTTGGACAAACCACAACTAGAATGCAGTGAAAAAAATGC
TTTATTTGTGAAATTTGTGATGCTATTGCTTTATTTGTAACCATTATAAGCTGCAATAAACAAGTTAACA
ACAACAATTGCATTCATTTTATGTTTCAGGTTCAGGGGGAGGTGTGGGAGGTTTTTTAAAGCAAGTAAAA
CCTCTACAAATGTGGTATGGCTGATTATGATCAGTCGACCTGCAGGCATGCAAGCTTGGCGTAATCATGG
TCATAGCTGTTTCCTGTGTGAAATTGTTATCCGCTCACAATTCCACACAACATACGAGCCGGAAGCATAA
AGTGTAAAGCCTGGGGTGCCTAATGAGTGAGCTAACTCACATTAATTGCGTTGCGCTCACTGCCCGCTTT
CCAGTCGGGAAACCTGTCGTGCCAGCTGCATTAATGAATCGGCCAACGCGCGGGGAGAGGCGGTTTGCGT
ATTGGGCGCTCTTCCGCTTCCTCGCTCACTGACTCGCTGCGCTCGGTCGTTCGGCTGCGGCGAGCGGTAT
CAGCTCACTCAAAGGCGGTAATACGGTTATCCACAGAATCAGGGGATAACGCAGGAAAGAACATGTGAGC
AAAAGGCCAGCAAAAGGCCAGGAACCGTAAAAAGGCCGCGTTGCTGGCGTTTTTCCATAGGCTCCGCCCC
CCTGACGAGCATCACAAAAATCGACGCTCAAGTCAGAGGTGGCGAAACCCGACAGGACTATAAAGATACC
AGGCGTTTCCCCCTGGAAGCTCCCTCGTGCGCTCTCCTGTTCCGACCCTGCCGCTTACCGGATACCTGTC
CGCCTTTCTCCCTTCGGGAAGCGTGGCGCTTTCTCATAGCTCACGCTGTAGGTATCTCAGTTCGGTGTAG
GTCGTTCGCTCCAAGCTGGGCTGTGTGCACGAACCCCCCGTTCAGCCCGACCGCTGCGCCTTATCCGGTA
ACTATCGTCTTGAGTCCAACCCGGTAAGACACGACTTATCGCCACTGGCAGCAGCCACTGGTAACAGGAT
TAGCAGAGCGAGGTATGTAGGCGGTGCTACAGAGTTCTTGAAGTGGTGGCCTAACTACGGCTACACTAGA
AGAACAGTATTTGGTATCTGCGCTCTGCTGAAGCCAGTTACCTTCGGAAAAAGAGTTGGTAGCTCTTGAT
CCGGCAAACAAACCACCGCTGGTAGCGGTGGTTTTTTTGTTTGCAAGCAGCAGATTACGCGCAGAAAAAA
AGGATCTCAAGAAGATCCTTTGATCTTTTCTACGGGGTCTGACGCTCAGTGGAACGAAAACTCACGTTAA
GGGATTTTGGTCATGAGATTATCAAAAAGGATCTTCACCTAGATCCTTTTAAATTAAAAATGAAGTTTTA
AATCAATCTAAAGTATATATGAGTAAACTTGGTCTGACAGTTACCAATGCTTAATCAGTGAGGCACCTAT
CTCAGCGATCTGTCTATTTCGTTCATCCATAGTTGCCTGACTCCCCGTCGTGTAGATAACTACGATACGG
GAGGGCTTACCATCTGGCCCCAGTGCTGCAATGATACCGCGAGACCCACGCTCACCGGCTCCAGATTTAT
CAGCAATAAACCAGCCAGCCGGAAGGGCCGAGCGCAGAAGTGGTCCTGCAACTTTATCCGCCTCCATCCA
GTCTATTAATTGTTGCCGGGAAGCTAGAGTAAGTAGTTCGCCAGTTAATAGTTTGCGCAACGTTGTTGCC
ATTGCTACAGGCATCGTGGTGTCACGCTCGTCGTTTGGTATGGCTTCATTCAGCTCCGGTTCCCAACGAT
CAAGGCGAGTTACATGATCCCCCATGTTGTGCAAAAAAGCGGTTAGCTCCTTCGGTCCTCCGATCGTTGT
CAGAAGTAAGTTGGCCGCAGTGTTATCACTCATGGTTATGGCAGCACTGCATAATTCTCTTACTGTCATG
CCATCCGTAAGATGCTTTTCTGTGACTGGTGAGTACTCAACCAAGTCATTCTGAGAATAGTGTATGCGGC
GACCGAGTTGCTCTTGCCCGGCGTCAATACGGGATAATACCGCGCCACATAGCAGAACTTTAAAAGTGCT
CATCATTGGAAAACGTTCTTCGGGGCGAAAACTCTCAAGGATCTTACCGCTGTTGAGATCCAGTTCGATG
TAACCCACTCGTGCACCCAACTGATCTTCAGCATCTTTTACTTTCACCAGCGTTTCTGGGTGAGCAAAAA
CAGGAAGGCAAAATGCCGCAAAAAAGGGAATAAGGGCGACACGGAAATGTTGAATACTCATACTCTTCCT
TTTTCAATATTATTGAAGCATTTATCAGGGTTATTGTCTCATGAGCGGATACATATTTGAATGTATTTAG
AAAAATAAACAAATAGGGGTTCCGCGCACATTTCCCCGAAAAGTGCCACCTGACGTCTAAGAAACCATTA
TTATCATGACATTAACCTATAAAAATAGGCGTATCACGAGGCCCTTTCGTCTCGCGCGTTTCGGTGATGA
CGGTGAAAACCTCTGACACATGCAGCTCCCGGAGACGGTCACAGCTTGTCTGTAAGCGGATGCCGGGAGC
AGACAAGCCCGTCAGGGCGCGTCAGCGGGTGTTGGCGGGTGTCGGGGCTGGCTTAACTATGCGGCATCAG
AGCAGATTGTACTGAGAGTGCACCATATGCGGTGTGAAATACCGCACAGATGCGTAAGGAGAAAATACCG
CATCAGGCGCCATTCGCCATTCAGGCTGCGCAACTGTTGGGAAGGGCGATCGGTGCGGGCCTCTTCGCTA
TTACGCCAGCTGGCGAAAGGGGGATGTGCTGCAAGGCGATTAAGTTGGGTAACGCCAGGGTTTTCCCAGT
CACGACGTT
